>Addgene plasmid #80174 | non-targeting control gRNA (BRDN0001146004) | depositor full sequence | sequence record 150826 | Full Sequence
CCCGGGTGCAAAGATGGATAAAGTTTTAAACAGAGAGGAATCTTTGCAGCTAATGGACCTTCTAGGTCTT
GAAAGGAGTGGGAATTGGCTCCGGTGCCCGTCAGTGGGCAGAGCGCACATCGCCCACAGTCCCCGAGAAG
TTGGGGGGAGGGGTCGGCAATTGATCCGGTGCCTAGAGAAGGTGGCGCGGGGTAAACTGGGAAAGTGATG
TCGTGTACTGGCTCCGCCTTTTTCCCGAGGGTGGGGGAGAACCGTATATAAGTGCAGTAGTCGCCGTGAA
CGTTCTTTTTCGCAACGGGTTTGCCGCCAGAACACAGGTAAGTGCCGTGTGTGGTTCCCGCGGGCCTGGC
CTCTTTACGGGTTATGGCCCTTGCGTGCCTTGAATTACTTCCACCTGGCTGCAGTACGTGATTCTTGATC
CCGAGCTTCGGGTTGGAAGTGGGTGGGAGAGTTCGAGGCCTTGCGCTTAAGGAGCCCCTTCGCCTCGTGC
TTGAGTTGAGGCCTGGCCTGGGCGCTGGGGCCGCCGCGTGCGAATCTGGTGGCACCTTCGCGCCTGTCTC
GCTGCTTTCGATAAGTCTCTAGCCATTTAAAATTTTTGATGACCTGCTGCGACGCTTTTTTTCTGGCAAG
ATAGTCTTGTAAATGCGGGCCAAGATCTGCACACTGGTATTTCGGTTTTTGGGGCCGCGGGCGGCGACGG
GGCCCGTGCGTCCCAGCGCACATGTTCGGCGAGGCGGGGCCTGCGAGCGCGGCCACCGAGAATCGGACGG
GGGTAGTCTCAAGCTGGCCGGCCTGCTCTGGTGCCTGGCCTCGCGCCGCCGTGTATCGCCCCGCCCTGGG
CGGCAAGGCTGGCCCGGTCGGCACCAGTTGCGTGAGCGGAAAGATGGCCGCTTCCCGGCCCTGCTGCAGG
GAGCTCAAAATGGAGGACGCGGCGCTCGGGAGAGCGGGCGGGTGAGTCACCCACACAAAGGAAAAGGGCC
TTTCCGTCCTCAGCCGTCGCTTCATGTGACTCCACGGAGTACCGGGCGCCGTCCAGGCACCTCGATTAGT
TCTCGAGCTTTTGGAGTACGTCGTCTTTAGGTTGGGGGGAGGGGTTTTATGCGATGGAGTTTCCCCACAC
TGAGTGGGTGGAGACTGAAGTTAGGCCAGCTTGGCACTTGATGTAATTCTCCTTGGAATTTGCCCTTTTT
GAGTTTGGATCTTGGTTCATTCTCAAGCCTCAGACAGTGGTTCAAAGTTTTTTTCTTCCATTTCAGGTGT
CGTGACGTACGGCCACCATGACCGAGTACAAGCCCACGGTGCGCCTCGCCACCCGCGACGACGTCCCCAG
GGCCGTACGCACCCTCGCCGCCGCGTTCGCCGACTACCCCGCCACGCGCCACACCGTCGATCCGGACCGC
CACATCGAGCGGGTCACCGAGCTGCAAGAACTCTTCCTCACGCGCGTCGGGCTCGACATCGGCAAGGTGT
GGGTCGCGGACGACGGCGCCGCCGTGGCGGTCTGGACCACGCCGGAGAGCGTCGAAGCGGGGGCGGTGTT
CGCCGAGATCGGCCCGCGCATGGCCGAGTTGAGCGGTTCCCGGCTGGCCGCGCAGCAACAGATGGAAGGC
CTCCTGGCGCCGCACCGGCCCAAGGAGCCCGCGTGGTTCCTGGCCACCGTCGGAGTCTCGCCCGACCACC
AGGGCAAGGGTCTGGGCAGCGCCGTCGTGCTCCCCGGAGTGGAGGCGGCCGAGCGCGCCGGGGTGCCCGC
CTTCCTGGAGACCTCCGCGCCCCGCAACCTCCCCTTCTACGAGCGGCTCGGCTTCACCGTCACCGCCGAC
GTCGAGGTGCCCGAAGGACCGCGCACCTGGTGCATGACCCGCAAGCCCGGTGCCTGAACGCGTTAAGTCG
ACAATCAACCTCTGGATTACAAAATTTGTGAAAGATTGACTGGTATTCTTAACTATGTTGCTCCTTTTAC
GCTATGTGGATACGCTGCTTTAATGCCTTTGTATCATGCTATTGCTTCCCGTATGGCTTTCATTTTCTCC
TCCTTGTATAAATCCTGGTTGCTGTCTCTTTATGAGGAGTTGTGGCCCGTTGTCAGGCAACGTGGCGTGG
TGTGCACTGTGTTTGCTGACGCAACCCCCACTGGTTGGGGCATTGCCACCACCTGTCAGCTCCTTTCCGG
GACTTTCGCTTTCCCCCTCCCTATTGCCACGGCGGAACTCATCGCCGCCTGCCTTGCCCGCTGCTGGACA
GGGGCTCGGCTGTTGGGCACTGACAATTCCGTGGTGTTGTCGGGGAAATCATCGTCCTTTCCTTGGCTGC
TCGCCTGTGTTGCCACCTGGATTCTGCGCGGGACGTCCTTCTGCTACGTCCCTTCGGCCCTCAATCCAGC
GGACCTTCCTTCCCGCGGCCTGCTGCCGGCTCTGCGGCCTCTTCCGCGTCTTCGCCTTCGCCCTCAGACG
AGTCGGATCTCCCTTTGGGCCGCCTCCCCGCGTCGACTTTAAGACCAATGACTTACAAGGCAGCTGTAGA
TCTTAGCCACTTTTTAAAAGAAAAGGGGGGACTGGAAGGGCTAATTCACTCCCAACGAAGACAAGATCTG
CTTTTTGCTTGTACTGGGTCTCTCTGGTTAGACCAGATCTGAGCCTGGGAGCTCTCTGGCTAACTAGGGA
ACCCACTGCTTAAGCCTCAATAAAGCTTGCCTTGAGTGCTTCAAGTAGTGTGTGCCCGTCTGTTGTGTGA
CTCTGGTAACTAGAGATCCCTCAGACCCTTTTAGTCAGTGTGGAAAATCTCTAGCAGTACGTATAGTAGT
TCATGTCATCTTATTATTCAGTATTTATAACTTGCAAAGAAATGAATATCAGAGAGTGAGAGGAACTTGT
TTATTGCAGCTTATAATGGTTACAAATAAAGCAATAGCATCACAAATTTCACAAATAAAGCATTTTTTTC
ACTGCATTCTAGTTGTGGTTTGTCCAAACTCATCAATGTATCTTATCATGTCTGGCTCTAGCTATCCCGC
CCCTAACTCCGCCCATCCCGCCCCTAACTCCGCCCAGTTCCGCCCATTCTCCGCCCCATGGCTGACTAAT
TTTTTTTATTTATGCAGAGGCCGAGGCCGCCTCGGCCTCTGAGCTATTCCAGAAGTAGTGAGGAGGCTTT
TTTGGAGGCCTAGGGACGTACCCAATTCGCCCTATAGTGAGTCGTATTACGCGCGCTCACTGGCCGTCGT
TTTACAACGTCGTGACTGGGAAAACCCTGGCGTTACCCAACTTAATCGCCTTGCAGCACATCCCCCTTTC
GCCAGCTGGCGTAATAGCGAAGAGGCCCGCACCGATCGCCCTTCCCAACAGTTGCGCAGCCTGAATGGCG
AATGGG
[124 nt withheld, positions 3367-3490]
C
[91 nt withheld, positions 3492-3582]
A
[49 nt withheld, positions 3584-3632]
CCTTTGACGTTGGAGTCCACGTTCTTT
[37 nt withheld, positions 3660-3696]
ACCCTATCTCGGTCTATTCTTTTGATTTATAAGGGATTTTGCCGATTTCGGCCTATTGGTTAAAAAATGA
GCTGATTTAACAAAAATTTAACGCGAATTTTAACAAAATATTAACGCTTACAATTTAGGTGGCACTTTTC
GGGGAAATGTGCGCGGAACCCCTATTTGTTTATTTTTCTAAATACATTCAAATATGTATCCGCTCATGAG
ACAATAACCCTGATAAATGCTTCAATAATATTGAAAAAGGAAGAGTATGAGTATTCAACATTTCCGTGTC
GCCCTTATTCCCTTTTTTGCGGCATTTTGCCTTCCTGTTTTTGCTCACCCAGAAACGCTGGTGAAAGTAA
AAGATGCTGAAGATCAGTTGGGTGCACGAGTGGGTTACATCGAACTGGATCTCAACAGCGGTAAGATCCT
TGAGAGTTTTCGCCCCGAAGAACGTTTTCCAATGATGAGCACTTTTAAAGTTCTGCTATGTGGCGCGGTA
TTATCCCGTATTGACGCCGGGCAAGAGCAACTCGGTCGCCGCATACACTATTCTCAGAATGACTTGGTTG
AGTACTCACCAGTCACAGAAAAGCATCTTACGGATGGCATGACAGTAAGAGAATTATGCAGTGCTGCCAT
AACCATGAGTGATAACACTGCGGCCAACTTACTTCTGACAACGATCGGAGGACCGAAGGAGCTAACCGCT
TTTTTGCACAACATGGGGGATCATGTAACTCGCCTTGATCGTTGGGAACCGGAGCTGAATGAAGCCATAC
CAAACGACGAGCGTGACACCACGATGCCTGTAGCAATGGCAACAACGTTGCGCAAACTATTAACTGGCGA
ACTACTTACTCTAGCTTCCCGGCAACAATTAATAGACTGGATGGAGGCGGATAAAGTTGCAGGACCACTT
CTGCGCTCGGCCCTTCCGGCTGGCTGGTTTATTGCTGATAAATCTGGAGCCGGTGAGCGTGGGTCTCGCG
GTATCATTGCAGCACTGGGGCCAGATGGTAAGCCCTCCCGTATCGTAGTTATCTACACGACGGGGAGTCA
GGCAACTATGGATGAACGAAATAGACAGATCGCTGAGATAGGTGCCTCACTGATTAAGCATTGGTAACTG
TCAGACCAAGTTTACTCATATATACTTTAGATTGATTTAAAACTTCATTTTTAATTTAAAAGGATCTAGG
TGAAGATCCTTTTTGATAATCTCATGACCAAAATCCCTTAACGTGAGTTTTCGTTCCACTGAGCGTCAGA
CCCCGTAGAAAAGATCAAAGGATCTTCTTGAGATCCTTTTTTTCTGCGCGTAATCTGCTGCTTGCAAACA
AAAAAACCACCGCTACCAGCGGTGGTTTGTTTGCCGGATCAAGAGCTACCAACTCTTTTTCCGAAGGTAA
CTGGCTTCAGCAGAGCGCAGATACCAAATACTGTTCTTCTAGTGTAGCCGTAGTTAGGCCACCACTTCAA
GAACTCTGTAGCACCGCCTACATACCTCGCTCTGCTAATCCTGTTACCAGTGGCTGCTGCCAGTGGCGAT
AAGTCGTGTCTTACCGGGTTGGACTCAAGACGATAGTTACCGGATAAGGCGCAGCGGTCGGGCTGAACGG
GGGGTTCGTGCACACAGCCCAGCTTGGAGCGAACGACCTACACCGAACTGAGATACCTACAGCGTGAGCT
ATGAGAAAGCGCCACGCTTCCCGAAGGGAGAAAGGCGGACAGGTATCCGGTAAGCGGCAGGGTCGGAACA
GGAGAGCGCACGAGGGAGCTTCCAGGGGGAAACGCCTGGTATCTTTATAGTCCTGTCGGGTTTCGCCACC
TCTGACTTGAGCGTCGATTTTTGTGATGCTCGTCAGGGGGGCGGAGCCTATGGAAAAACGCCAGCAACGC
GGCCTTTTTACGGTTCCTGGCCTTTTGCTGGCCTTTTGCTCACATGTTCTTTCCTGCGTTATCCCCTGAT
TCTGTGGATAACCGTATTACCGCCTTTGAGTGAGCTGATACCGCTCGCCGCAGCCGAACGACCGAGCGCA
GCGAGTCAGTGAGCGAGGAAGCGGAAGAGCGCCCAATACGCAAACCGCCTCTCCCCGCGCGTTGGCCGAT
TCATTAATGCAGCTGGCACGACAGGTTTCCCGACTGGAAAGCGGGCAGTGAGCGCAACGCAATTAATGTG
AGTTAGCTCACTCATTAGGCACCCCAGGCTTTACACTTTATGCTTCCGGCTCGTATGTTGTGTGGAATTG
TGAGCGGATAACAATTTCACACAGGAAACAGCTATGACCATGATTACGCCAAGCGCGCAATTAACCCTCA
CTAAAGGGAACAAAAGCTGGAGCTGCAAGCTTAATGTAGTCTTATGCAATACTCTTGTAGTCTTGCAACA
TGGTAACGATGAGTTAGCAACATGCCTTACAAGGAGAGAAAAAGCACCGTGCATGCCGATTGGTGGAAGT
AAGGTGGTACGATCGTGCCTTATTAGGAAGGCAACAGACGGGTCTGACATGGATTGGACGAACCACTGAA
TTGCCGCATTGCAGAGATATTGTATTTAAGTGCCTAGCTCGATACATAAACGGGTCTCTCTGGTTAGACC
AGATCTGAGCCTGGGAGCTCTCTGGCTAACTAGGGAACCCACTGCTTAAGCCTCAATAAAGCTTGCCTTG
AGTGCTTCAAGTAGTGTGTGCCCGTCTGTTGTGTGACTCTGGTAACTAGAGATCCCTCAGACCCTTTTAG
TCAGTGTGGAAAATCTCTAGCAGTGGCGCCCGAACAGGGACTTGAAAGCGAAAGGGAAACCAGAGGAGCT
CTCTCGACGCAGGACTCGGCTTGCTGAAGCGCGCACGGCAAGAGGCGAGGGGCGGCGACTGGTGAGTACG
CCAAAAATTTTGACTAGCGGAGGCTAGAAGGAGAGAGATGGGTGCGAGAGCGTCAGTATTAAGCGGGGGA
GAATTAGATCGCGATGGGAAAAAATTCGGTTAAGGCCAGGGGGAAAGAAAAAATATAAATTAAAACATAT
AGTATGGGCAAGCAGGGAGCTAGAACGATTCGCAGTTAATCCTGGCCTGTTAGAAACATCAGAAGGCTGT
AGACAAATACTGGGACAGCTACAACCATCCCTTCAGACAGGATCAGAAGAACTTAGATCATTATATAATA
CAGTAGCAACCCTCTATTGTGTGCATCAAAGGATAGAGATAAAAGACACCAAGGAAGCTTTAGACAAGAT
AGAGGAAGAGCAAAACAAAAGTAAGACCACCGCACAGCAAGCGGCCGCTGATCTTCAGACCTGGAGGAGG
AGATATGAGGGACAATTGGAGAAGTGAATTATATAAATATAAAGTAGTAAAAATTGAACCATTAGGAGTA
GCACCCACCAAGGCAAAGAGAAGAGTGGTGCAGAGAGAAAAAAGAGCAGTGGGAATAGGAGCTTTGTTCC
TTGGGTTCTTGGGAGCAGCAGGAAGCACTATGGGCGCAGCGTCAATGACGCTGACGGTACAGGCCAGACA
ATTATTGTCTGGTATAGTGCAGCAGCAGAACAATTTGCTGAGGGCTATTGAGGCGCAACAGCATCTGTTG
CAACTCACAGTCTGGGGCATCAAGCAGCTCCAGGCAAGAATCCTGGCTGTGGAAAGATACCTAAAGGATC
AACAGCTCCTGGGGATTTGGGGTTGCTCTGGAAAACTCATTTGCACCACTGCTGTGCCTTGGAATGCTAG
TTGGAGTAATAAATCTCTGGAACAGATTTGGAATCACACGACCTGGATGGAGTGGGACAGAGAAATTAAC
AATTACACAAGCTTAATACACTCCTTAATTGAAGAATCGCAAAACCAGCAAGAAAAGAATGAACAAGAAT
TATTGGAATTAGATAAATGGGCAAGTTTGTGGAATTGGTTTAACATAACAAATTGGCTGTGGTATATAAA
ATTATTCATAATGATAGTAGGAGGCTTGGTAGGTTTAAGAATAGTTTTTGCTGTACTTTCTATAGTGAAT
AGAGTTAGGCAGGGATATTCACCATTATCGTTTCAGACCCACCTCCCAACCCCGAGGGGACCCAGAGAGG
GCCTATTTCCCATGATTCCTTCATATTTGCATATACGATACAAGGCTGTTAGAGAGATAATTAGAATTAA
TTTGACTGTAAACACAAAGATATTAGTACAAAATACGTGACGTAGAAAGTAATAATTTCTTGGGTAGTTT
GCAGTTTTAAAATTATGTTTTAAAATGGACTATCATATGCTTACCGTAACTTGAAAGTATTTCGATTTCT
TGGCTTTATATATCTTGTGGAAAGGACGAAACACCGTACGTCATTAAGAGTTCAACGTTTTAGAGCTAGA
AATAGCAAGTTAAAATAAGGCTAGTCCGTTATCAACTTGAAAAAGTGGCACCGAGTCGGTGCTTTTTTAA
GCTTGGCGTAACTAGATCTTGAGACAAATGGCAGTATTCATCCACAATTTTAAAAGAAAAGGGGGGATTG
GGGGGTACAGTGCAGGGGAAAGAATAGTAGACATAATAGCAACAGACATACAAACTAAAGAATTACAAAA
ACAAATTACAAAAATTCAAAATTTTCGGGTTTATTACAGGGACAGCAGAGATCCACTTTGGCGCCGGCTC
GAGGGGG
Features (pLannotate 1.2.2; 29 found; start..end, strand, type, name):
     14..80      +  CDS            small t antigen (fragment): SV40 (simian virus 40) small t antigen
    106..317     +  promoter       EF-1α core promoter: core promoter for human elongation factor EF-1α
    318..1256    +  intron         EF-1α intron A: intron upstream of the start codon of human EF-1α
   1278..1877    +  CDS            PuroR (fragment): puromycin N-acetyltransferase; pac from Streptomyces; confers resistance to puromycin
   1893..2481    +  misc_feature   WPRE: woodchuck hepatitis virus posttranscriptional regulatory element
   2532..2551    +  misc_feature   cPPT/CTS (fragment): central polypurine tract and central termination sequence of HIV-1
   2553..2786    +  LTR            3' LTR (ΔU3): self-inactivating 3' long terminal repeat (LTR) from HIV-1
   2864..2985    +  polyA_signal   SV40 poly(A) signal: SV40 polyadenylation signal
   3025..3160    +  rep_origin     SV40 ori: SV40 origin of replication
   3181..3199    -  promoter       T7 promoter: promoter for bacteriophage T7 RNA polymerase
   3207..3362    +  CDS            lacZα (fragment): LacZα fragment of β-galactosidase; lacZ fragment
   3367..3795    +  rep_origin     f1 ori (sequence partly withheld): f1 bacteriophage origin of replication; arrow indicates direction of (+) strand synthesis
   3848..3952    +  promoter       AmpR promoter: bla
   3953..4813    +  CDS            AmpR: β-lactamase; bla; confers resistance to ampicillin, carbenicillin, and related antibiotics
   4984..5572    +  rep_origin     ori: high-copy-number ColE1/pMB1/pBR322/pUC origin of replication
   5755..5847    +  CDS            lacI (fragment): lac repressor; lacI; The lac repressor binds to the lac operator to inhibit transcription in E. coli. This inhibition can be relieved by adding lactose or isopropyl-β-D-thiogalactopyranoside (IPTG).
   5860..5881    +  protein_bind   CAP binding site: CAP binding activates transcription in the presence of cAMP. E. coli catabolite activator protein
   5896..5926    +  promoter       lac promoter: promoter for the E. coli lac operon
   5934..5950    +  protein_bind   lac operator: The lac repressor binds to the lac operator to inhibit transcription in E. coli. This inhibition can be relieved by adding lactose or isopropyl-β-D-thiogalactopyranoside (IPTG). lac repressor encoded by lacI
   5995..6013    +  promoter       T3 promoter: promoter for bacteriophage T3 RNA polymerase
   6041..6267    +  promoter       RSV promoter: Rous sarcoma virus enhancer/promoter
   6268..6448    +  LTR            5' LTR (truncated): truncated 5' long terminal repeat (LTR) from HIV-1
   6495..6620    +  misc_feature   HIV-1 Ψ: packaging signal of human immunodeficiency virus type 1
   6604..6967    +  CDS            HIV-1 gag (fragment): gag protein from human immunodeficiency virus 1; gag
   7113..7346    +  misc_feature   RRE: The Rev response element (RRE) of HIV-1 allows for Rev-dependent mRNA export from the nucleus to the cytoplasm.
   7723..7749    +  CDS            Rev (fragment): human immunodeficiency virus 1 (HIV-1) Rev protein; rev; enhances nuclear export of unspliced and incompletely spliced viral mRNAs
   7753..7993    +  promoter       U6 promoter: RNA polymerase III promoter for human U6 snRNA
   8023..8098    +  misc_RNA       gRNA scaffold: guide RNA scaffold for the Streptococcus pyogenes CRISPR/Cas9 system
   8154..8271    +  misc_feature   cPPT/CTS: central polypurine tract and central termination sequence of HIV-1
