[The description below was written by a language model from this plasmid's Addgene catalogue record and pLannotate feature annotations shown in this document.]
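Description:
Non-targeting control gRNA (BRDN0001146004) is a third-generation lentiviral guide RNA plasmid built on the lentiGuide-Puro backbone, intended for mammalian cells and serving as a negative control in CRISPR-Cas9 experiments. It is propagated in E. coli as a high-copy plasmid through a ColE1/pUC-type origin with ampicillin selection (AmpR). The bacterial backbone also carries an f1 ori, lac regulatory remnants, and T7 and T3 promoters, and an SV40 origin and SV40 poly(A) signal lie just downstream of the 3' LTR.

The lentiviral transfer cassette begins with an RSV promoter fused to a truncated HIV-1 5' LTR, which makes genomic RNA production Tat-independent. This is followed by the Ψ packaging signal with a partial gag sequence and the Rev response element for Rev-dependent nuclear export. A human U6 RNA polymerase III promoter then drives the 20-nucleotide non-targeting spacer joined to the Streptococcus pyogenes Cas9 gRNA scaffold. A cPPT/CTS element, which aids nuclear import of the viral genome, follows the scaffold. Downstream, the EF-1α core promoter with its intron A expresses puromycin N-acetyltransferase, allowing puromycin selection of transduced cells. A WPRE enhances transcript expression, and the cassette ends in a self-inactivating ΔU3 3' LTR.

The feature table shows no Cas9 coding sequence, so the nuclease must be provided separately, for example by a Cas9-expressing cell line. The record lists human as the species, and the guide is designated as non-targeting. It is typically used alongside gene-targeting guides to provide a baseline for the effects of transduction, selection and Cas9 activity.
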