Addgene plasmid #80174: non-targeting control gRNA (BRDN0001146004)
Purpose: 3rd generation lentiviral gRNA plasmid, non-targeting control gRNA
Depositing lab: John Doench & David Root. Depositing organization: Broad Institute. Publication: Optimized sgRNA design to maximize activity and minimize off-target effects of CRISPR-Cas9. Doench JG, Fusi N, Sullender M, Hegde M, Vaimberg EW, Donovan KF, Smith I, Tothova Z, Wilen C, Orchard R, Virgin HW, Listgarten J, Root DE. Nat Biotechnol. 2016 Jan 18. doi: 10.1038/nbt.3437. PubMed 26780180.
Backbone
  Vector backbone: lentiGuide-Puro
  Backbone manufacturer: Zhang Lab (Addgene plasmid # 52963)
  Vector type: Mammalian Expression, Lentiviral, CRISPR
  Selectable markers: Puromycin
Growth in bacteria
  Bacterial resistance: Ampicillin, 100 μg/mL
  Growth temperature: 37°C
  Growth strain: DH5alpha
  Copy number: High Copy
Gene/Insert
  Gene/Insert name: Non-targeting control gRNA
  gRNA/shRNA sequence: TACGTCATTAAGAGTTCAAC
  Species: H. sapiens (human)
  Promoter: hU6
  Cloning method: Unknown
  Sequencing primers: 5′ U6-F; 3′ pS2-R
Terms and licenses: Academic/Nonprofit Terms; Industry Terms: Not Available to Industry
How to cite: non-targeting control gRNA (BRDN0001146004) was a gift from John Doench & David Root (Addgene plasmid # 80174 ; http://n2t.net/addgene:80174 ; RRID:Addgene_80174)
