>Addgene plasmid #80174 | non-targeting control gRNA (BRDN0001146004) | depositor partial sequence | sequence record 150827 | Target Sequence
TACGTCATTAAGAGTTCAAC
