>Addgene plasmid #80174 | non-targeting control gRNA (BRDN0001146004) | addgene partial sequence | sequence record 189081 | hU6-F
TAGAAAGTAATAATTTCTTGGGTAGTTTGCAGTTTTAAAATTATGTTTTAAAATGGACTATCATATGCTT
ACCGTAACTTGAAAGTATTTCGATTTCTTGGCTTTATATATCTTGTGGAAAGGACGAAACACCGTACGTC
ATTAAGAGTTCAACGTTTTAGAGCTAGAAATAGCAAGTTAAAATAAGGCTAGTCCGTTATCAACTTGAAA
AAGTGGCACCGAGTCGGTGCTTTTTTAAGCTTGGCGTAACTAGATCTTGAGACAAATGGCAGTATTCATC
CACAATTTTAAAAGAAAAGGGGGGATTGGGGGGTACAGTGCAGGGGAAAGAATAGTAGACATAATAGCAA
CAGACATACAAACTAAAGAATTACAAAAACAAATTACAAAAATTCAAAATTTTCGGGTTTATTACAGGGA
CAGCAGAGATCCACTTTGGCGCCGGCTCGAGGGGGCCCGGGTGCAAAGATGGATAAAGTTTTAAACAGAG
AGGAATCTTTGCAGCTAATGGACCTTCTAGGTCTTGAAAGGAGTGGGAATTGGCTCCGGTGCCCGTCAGT
GGGCAGAGCG
